Addgene plasmid #217081: pMV-TC1-2_DM
Purpose: Donor plasmid of TC1-2_DM Transposon
Depositing lab: Haoyi Wang. Depositing organization: Institute of Zoology, Chinese Academy of Sciences. Publication: Heterologous survey of 130 DNA transposons in human cells highlights their functional divergence and expands the genome engineering toolbox. Zhang T, Tan S, Tang N, Li Y, Zhang C, Sun J, Guo Y, Gao H, Cai Y, Sun W, Wang C, Fu L, Ma H, Wu Y, Hu X, Zhang X, Gee P, Yan W, Zhao Y, Chen Q, Guo B, Wang H, Zhang YE. Cell. 2024 Jul 11;187(14):3741-3760.e30. doi: 10.1016/j.cell.2024.05.007. Epub 2024 Jun 5. PubMed 38843831.
Backbone
  Vector backbone: pMV
  Vector type: Mammalian Expression
Growth in bacteria
  Bacterial resistance: Ampicillin, 100 μg/mL
  Growth temperature: 37°C
  Growth strain: DH5alpha
  Copy number: High Copy
Gene/Insert
  Gene/Insert name: TIRs of TC1-2_DM transposon (alt name: TC1-2_DM)
  Species: Synthetic
  Cloning method: Restriction Enzyme; 5′ cloning site Unknown (unknown if destroyed); 3′ cloning site Unknown (unknown if destroyed)
Terms and licenses: Academic/Nonprofit Terms; Industry Terms: Not Available to Industry
How to cite: pMV-TC1-2_DM was a gift from Haoyi Wang (Addgene plasmid # 217081 ; http://n2t.net/addgene:217081 ; RRID:Addgene_217081)
