[The description below was written by a language model from this plasmid's Addgene catalogue record and pLannotate feature annotations shown in this document.]
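Description:
pMV-TC1-2_DM is a 4,969-nt transposon donor plasmid built on the pMV backbone and catalogued as a mammalian expression vector. It carries the terminal inverted repeats (TIRs) of the TC1-2_DM DNA transposon, recorded as a synthetic insert. In E. coli it is maintained through a high-copy ColE1/pUC-type origin and selected with ampicillin via a β-lactamase gene that the annotation places behind a cat promoter. The bacterial module is insulated by the tonB, T7Te and T3Te transcription terminators. The automated annotation also reports a short rop-like CDS directly after AmpR, a small RSF ori fragment and a lacZα remnant. These look like backbone vestiges or partial matches rather than functional parts, and the catalogue lists the plasmid as high copy.

The mammalian cargo is a single reporter/selection cassette. A mouse PGK promoter drives a puromycin N-acetyltransferase coding sequence followed by EGFP, and the unit ends in a bovine growth hormone polyadenylation signal. The roughly 60-nt gap between the two reading frames suggests a linking element, such as a 2A peptide, that would allow co-expression from one transcript, but the feature table does not annotate one. The TIRs themselves are not annotated either. By donor design they would be expected in the unannotated regions flanking the cassette, upstream of the PGK promoter and downstream of the poly(A) signal.

No transposase is encoded on this plasmid, so mobilisation needs the cognate TC1-2_DM transposase supplied in trans, presumably from a separate helper construct. Genomic integration of the cargo can then be scored by puromycin resistance or stable EGFP fluorescence. The associated study surveyed DNA transposon activity in human cells for genome engineering.
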