Features (pLannotate 1.2.2; 13 found; start..end, strand, type, name):
     26..46      -  CDS            lacZα (fragment): LacZα fragment of β-galactosidase; lacZ fragment
    474..973     +  promoter       PGK promoter: mouse phosphoglycerate kinase 1 promoter
    998..1592    +  CDS            PuroR (fragment): puromycin N-acetyltransferase; pac from Streptomyces alboniger; confers resistance to puromycin
   1656..2375    +  CDS            EGFP: the original enhanced GFP (Yang et al., 1996) mammalian codon-optimized
   2403..2627    +  polyA_signal   bGH poly(A) signal: bovine growth hormone polyadenylation signal
   2972..3009    -  rep_origin     RSF ori (fragment): Plasmids containing the RSF 1030 origin of replication can be propagated in E. coli cells that contain additional plasmids with compatible origins.
   3048..3079    +  terminator     tonB terminator: bidirectional E. coli tonB-P14 transcription terminator
   3080..3182    +  promoter       cat promoter: promoter of the E. coli cat gene encoding chloramphenicol acetyltransferase
   3183..4043    +  CDS            AmpR: β-lactamase; bla; confers resistance to ampicillin, carbenicillin, and related antibiotics
   4044..4235    +  CDS            rop: Rop protein, which maintains plasmids at low copy number; rop
   4259..4286    +  terminator     T7Te terminator: phage T7 early transcription terminator
   4298..4885    -  rep_origin     ori: high-copy-number ColE1/pMB1/pBR322/pUC origin of replication
   4907..4936    -  terminator     T3Te terminator: phage T3 early transcription terminator
>Addgene plasmid #217081 | pMV-TC1-2_DM | addgene full sequence | sequence record 443658 | Addgene NGS Result
CAATAGGCGTATCACGAGGCCCTTTCGTTGTAAAACGACGGCCAGTCGAACCACGCAATGCGTCTCGATC
CGCAGTGTCTTGCGTCTCTAAGCTTTACACTAGTGGGCATAAGTATTTAGACACCATTAGCTTGCAACTG
CCGGGCTATGCTTTTCATAGTACAGTCAAATAAATAAGTAAACTATTGATGATAAAACAAAGAGTGCAAT
TACAGTTACACGCGAGAGGTATGTTTTGCCGTTTACCTTTTCAATTATCCTTCTGCTGATAAGAAAGCTA
GACAGACAACGATTTGGGCGGTGGCAAAAGTATTTAGACATCACATTTAATTAGTTCGCATTGATCTGTT
GTTCGAAGAATATCAAATTTTTGACTTTTTTAGATCATTTGAACATTTGTTCTTGATAACGTGTTACTAC
CTACTTTTATTTCATTCATAAATTTGTTAAACACCGGTGCTAGCAATTCTACCGGGTAGGGGAGGCGCTT
TTCCCAAGGCAGTCTGGAGCATGCGCTTTAGCAGCCCCGCTGGGCACTTGGCGCTACACAAGTGGCCTCT
GGCCTCGCACACATTCCACATCCACCGGTAGGCGCCAACCGGCTCCGTTCTTTGGTGGCCCCTTCGCGCC
ACCTTCTACTCCTCCCCTAGTCAGGAAGTTCCCCCCCGCCCCGCAGCTCGCGTCGTGCAGGACGTGACAA
ATGGAAGTAGCACGTCTCACTAGTCTCGTGCAGATGGACAGCACCGCTGAGCAATGGAAGCGGGTAGGCC
TTTGGGGCAGCGGCCAATAGCAGCTTTGCTCCTTCGCTTTCTGGGCTCAGAGGCTGGGAAGGGGTGGGTC
CGGGGGCGGGCTCAGGGGCGGGCTCAGGGGCGGGGCGGGCGCCCGAAGGTCCTCCGGAGGCCCGGCATTC
TGCACGCTTCAAAAGCGCACGTCTGCCGCGCTGTTCTCCTCTTCCTCATCTCCGGGCCTTTCGACCTGCA
GCCAACGCCACCATGGGGACCGAGTACAAGCCCACGGTGCGCCTCGCCACCCGCGACGACGTCCCCCGGG
CCGTACGCACCCTCGCCGCCGCGTTCGCCGACTACCCCGCCACGCGCCACACCGTCGACCCGGACCGCCA
CATCGAGCGGGTCACCGAGCTGCAAGAACTCTTCCTCACGCGCGTCGGGCTCGACATCGGCAAGGTGTGG
GTCGCGGACGACGGCGCCGCGGTGGCGGTCTGGACCACGCCGGAGAGCGTCGAAGCGGGGGCGGTGTTCG
CCGAGATCGGCCCGCGCATGGCCGAGTTGAGCGGTTCCCGGCTGGCCGCGCAGCAACAGATGGAAGGCCT
CCTGGCGCCGCACCGGCCCAAGGAGCCCGCGTGGTTCCTGGCCACCGTCGGCGTCTCGCCCGACCACCAG
GGCAAGGGTCTGGGCAGCGCCGTCGTGCTCCCCGGAGTGGAGGCGGCCGAGCGCGCCGGGGTGCCCGCCT
TCCTGGAGACCTCCGCGCCCCGCAACCTCCCCTTCTACGAGCGGCTCGGCTTCACCGTCACCGCCGACGT
CGAGGTGCCCGAAGGACCGCGCACCTGGTGCATGACCCGCAAGCCCGGTGCCATCGATGCCACTAACTTC
TCCCTGTTGAAACAAGCAGGGGATGTCGAAGAGAATCCCGGGCCAATGGTGAGCAAGGGCGAGGAGCTGT
TCACCGGGGTGGTGCCCATCCTGGTCGAGCTGGACGGCGACGTAAACGGCCACAAGTTCAGCGTGTCCGG
CGAGGGCGAGGGCGATGCCACCTACGGCAAGCTGACCCTGAAGTTCATCTGCACCACCGGCAAGCTGCCC
GTGCCCTGGCCCACCCTCGTGACCACCCTGACCTACGGCGTGCAGTGCTTCAGCCGCTACCCCGACCACA
TGAAGCAGCACGACTTCTTCAAGTCCGCCATGCCCGAAGGCTACGTCCAGGAGCGCACCATCTTCTTCAA
GGACGACGGCAACTACAAGACCCGCGCCGAGGTGAAGTTCGAGGGCGACACCCTGGTGAACCGCATCGAG
CTGAAGGGCATCGACTTCAAGGAGGACGGCAACATCCTGGGGCACAAGCTGGAGTACAACTACAACAGCC
ACAACGTCTATATCATGGCCGACAAGCAGAAGAACGGCATCAAGGTGAACTTCAAGATCCGCCACAACAT
CGAGGACGGCAGCGTGCAGCTCGCCGACCACTACCAGCAGAACACCCCCATCGGCGACGGCCCCGTGCTG
CTGCCCGACAACCACTACCTGAGCACCCAGTCCGCCCTGAGCAAAGACCCCAACGAGAAGCGCGATCACA
TGGTCCTGCTGGAGTTCGTGACCGCCGCCGGGATCACTCTCGGCATGGACGAGCTGTACAAGTAATTAAT
TAAGCTCGCTGATCAGCCTCGACTGTGCCTTCTAGTTGCCAGCCATCTGTTGTTTGCCCCTCCCCCGTGC
CTTCCTTGACCCTGGAAGGTGCCACTCCCACTGTCCTTTCCTAATAAAATGAGGAAATTGCATCGCATTG
TCTGAGTAGGTGTCATTCTATTCTGGGGGGTGGGGTGGGGCAGGACAGCAAGGGGGAGGATTGGGAAGAC
AATAGCAGGCATGCTGGGGATGCGGTGGGCTCTATGGCTTCTGAGGCGCGCCCTCGAGTTTGTCATAATT
TTTTAGTTGACTTTTTTTTTTCAATTTATAACATTTAAATAATTTGTCCAAATACTTATGCCACTGCTAA
TTTGTAAAAAAGTAATTTTTGTTAAATCAACAATGAAGTTATCCATATGTTTATGTTACCTAATTTAACT
ACGATAGTCTACCTATTTACTAAAATTATTAAACAATTTTGCTTTAAGTAAACAATGAGTTACAAACAAA
TATATTGAATATATTTCTTGTCCAAATACTTATGCCCACTAGTGTAGGGCCCAGAGACGGAGTCACTGCC
AACCGAGACGGTCATAGCTGTTTCCTGTGTGCCGCTTCCTCGCTCACTGACTCGCTGCGCTCGGTCGTTA
CTGACCATTTAAATCATACCTGACCTCCATAGCAGAAAGTCAAAAGCCTCCGACCGGAGGCTTTTGACTT
GATCGGCACGTAAGAGGTTCCAACTTTCACCATAATGAAATAAGATCACTACCGGGCGTATTTTTTGAGT
TATCGAGATTTTCAGGAGCTAAGGAAGCTAAAATGAGTATTCAACATTTCCGTGTCGCCCTTATTCCCTT
TTTTGCGGCATTTTGCCTTCCTGTTTTTGCTCACCCAGAAACGCTGGTGAAAGTAAAAGATGCTGAAGAT
CAGTTGGGTGCACGAGTGGGTTACATCGAACTGGATCTCAACAGCGGTAAGATCCTTGAGAGTTTACGCC
CCGAAGAACGTTTTCCAATGATGAGCACTTTTAAAGTTCTGCTATGTGGCGCGGTATTATCCCGTATTGA
CGCCGGGCAAGAGCAACTCGGTCGCCGCATACACTATTCTCAGAATGACTTGGTTGAGTACTCACCAGTC
ACAGAAAAGCATCTCACGGATGGCATGACAGTAAGAGAATTATGCAGTGCTGCCATAACCATGAGTGATA
ACACTGCGGCCAACTTACTTCTGGCAACGATCGGAGGACCGAAGGAGCTAACCGCTTTTTTGCACAACAT
GGGGGATCATGTAACTCGCCTTGATCGTTGGGAACCGGAGCTGAATGAAGCCATACCAAACGACGAGCGT
GACACCACGATGCCTGTAGCAATGGCAACAACGTTGCGCAAACTATTAACTGGCGAACTACTTACTCTAG
CTTCCCGGCAACAATTAATAGACTGGATGGAGGCGGATAAAGTTGCAGGATCACTTCTGCGCTCGGCCCT
CCCGGCTGGCTGGTTTATTGCTGATAAATCTGGAGCCGGTGAGCGTGGGTCCCGCGGTATCATTGCAGAA
CTGGGGCCAGATGGTAAGCCCTCCCGCATCGTAGTTATCTACACGACGGGGAGTCAGGCAACTATGGATG
AACGAAATAGACAGATCGCTGAGATAGGTGCCTCACTGATTAAGCATTGGTAAGTGACCAAACAGGAAAA
AACCGCCCTTAACATGGCCCGCTTTATCAGAAGCCAGACATTAACGCTTCTGGAGAAACTCAACGAGCTG
GACGCGGATGAACAGGCAGACATCTGTGAATCGCTTCACGACCACGCTGATGAGCTTTACCGCAGCTGCC
TCGCGCGTTTCGGTGATGACGGTGAAAACCTCTGATGAGGGCCCAAATGTAATCACCTGGCTCACCTTCG
GGTGGGCCTTTCTGCGTTGCTGGCGTTTTTCCATAGGCTCCGCCCCCCTGACGAGCATCACAAAAATCGA
TGCTCAAGTCAGAGGTGGCGAAACCCGACAGGACTATAAAGATACCAGGCGTTTCCCCCTGGAAGCTCCC
TCGTGCGCTCTCCTGTTCCGACCCTGCCGCTTACCGGATACCTGTCCGCCTTTCTCCCTTCGGGAAGCGT
GGCGCTTTCTCATAGCTCACGCTGTAGGTATCTCAGTTCGGTGTAGGTCGTTCGCTCCAAGCTGGGCTGT
GTGCACGAACCCCCCGTTCAGCCCGACCGCTGCGCCTTATCCGGTAACTATCGTCTTGAGTCCAACCCGG
TAAGACACGACTTATCGCCACTGGCAGCAGCCACTGGTAACAGGATTAGCAGAGCGAGGTATGTAGGCGG
TGCTACAGAGTTCTTGAAGTGGTGGCCTAACTACGGCTACACTAGAAGAACAGTATTTGGTATCTGCGCT
CTGCTGAAGCCAGTTACCTCGGAAAAAGAGTTGGTAGCTCTTGATCCGGCAAACAAACCACCGCTGGTAG
CGGTGGTTTTTTTGTTTGCAAGCAGCAGATTACGCGCAGAAAAAAAGGATCTCAAGAAGATCCTTTGATT
TTCTACCGAAGAAAGGCCCACCCGTGAAGGTGAGCCAGTGAGTTGATTGCAGTCCAGTTACGCTGGAGT
